Addgene plasmid #225612: pEND-225_Cacnes_mKO2
Purpose: Replicative vector for orange fluorescent reporter protein mKO2 strong constitutive recombinant expression in C. acnes. pBRESP36A with P(BBa_J23119)+RBS_1+mKO2
Depositing lab: Marc Güell. Depositing organization: Universitat Pompeu Fabra. Publication: Synthetically programmed antioxidant delivery by a domesticated skin commensal. Nevot G, Santos-Moreno J, Campama-Sanz N, Toloza L, Parra-Cid C, Jansen PAM, Barbier I, Ledesma-Amaro R, van den Bogaard EH, Guell M. Cell Syst. 2025 Feb 19;16(2):101169. doi: 10.1016/j.cels.2025.101169. Epub 2025 Feb 6. PubMed 39919749.
Backbone
  Vector backbone: pBRESP36A
  Vector type: Bacterial Expression, Synthetic Biology
  Selectable markers: Erythromycin
Growth in bacteria
  Bacterial resistance: Ampicillin, 100 μg/mL
  Growth temperature: 37°C
  Growth strain: DH5alpha
  Copy number: Unknown
Gene/Insert
  Gene/Insert name: mKO2
  Species: Synthetic
  Mutation: Codon optimized for Cutibacterium acnes
  Tag / fusion protein: 6xHis (C terminal on insert)
  Cloning method: Gibson Cloning
Terms and licenses: Academic/Nonprofit Terms; Industry Terms: Not Available to Industry
How to cite: pEND-225_Cacnes_mKO2 was a gift from Marc Güell (Addgene plasmid # 225612 ; http://n2t.net/addgene:225612 ; RRID:Addgene_225612)
