[The description below was written by a language model from this plasmid's Addgene catalogue record and pLannotate feature annotations shown in this document.]
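Description:
pEND-225_Cacnes_mKO2 is a 9,087-nt replicative shuttle vector built on the pBRESP36A backbone for strong constitutive expression of the orange fluorescent protein mKO2 in the skin commensal Cutibacterium acnes. For propagation in E. coli it carries a pBR322-type module: a ColE1/pMB1 origin together with the rop gene, which restrains copy number, and the bom mobility region, plus a β-lactamase gene under its native promoter for ampicillin selection. Selection in C. acnes relies on erythromycin resistance conferred by ermE, a 23S rRNA methyltransferase from Saccharopolyspora erythraea that reduces ribosome affinity for macrolide-lincosamide-streptogramin B antibiotics. In the annotation ermE is flanked by two Tn5 mosaic end sequences, suggesting the marker originated from a transposon-type cassette. The first roughly 3.7 kb of the plasmid carries no annotated features. The elements supporting replication in C. acnes may lie there, but the record does not identify them.

The expression cassette, assembled by Gibson cloning, consists of the strong synthetic constitutive promoter BBa_J23119, a ribosome binding site designated RBS_1, and an mKO2 coding sequence codon-optimized for C. acnes. The catalogue lists a C-terminal 6xHis tag on the insert, useful for detection or affinity purification, although it is not separately annotated in the feature table. The construct serves as a fluorescent reporter for recombinant expression in C. acnes and as a synthetic biology part, within work on engineering this domesticated skin bacterium for programmed delivery of therapeutic molecules.
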