Features (pLannotate 1.2.2; 11 found; start..end, strand, type, name):
   3723..4103    -  CDS            YPB1_ECOLX: Protein predicted: Swiss-Prot protein existence level 4. From Escherichia coli.
   4120..4311    +  CDS            rop: Rop protein, which maintains plasmids at low copy number; rop
   4413..4553    +  misc_feature   bom: basis of mobility region from pBR322
   4739..5327    -  rep_origin     ori: high-copy-number ColE1/pMB1/pBR322/pUC origin of replication
   5498..6358    -  CDS            AmpR: β-lactamase; bla; confers resistance to ampicillin, carbenicillin, and related antibiotics
   6359..6463    -  promoter       AmpR promoter: bla
   6614..6632    +  misc_feature   Tn5 ME: hyperactive mosaic end for Tn5 transposase recognition (Reznikoff et al., 2004)
   6642..7784    -  CDS            ermE: ERME_SACEN - Experimental evidence at protein level: Swiss-Prot protein existence level 1. This protein produces a dimethylation of the adenine residue at position 2085 in 23S rRNA, resulting in reduced affinity between ribosomes and macrolide-lincosamide-streptogramin B antibiotics. From Saccharopolyspora erythraea (strain ATCC 11635 / DSM 40517 / JCM 4748 / NBRC 13426 / NCIMB 8594 / NRRL 2338).
   8000..8018    -  misc_feature   Tn5 ME: hyperactive mosaic end for Tn5 transposase recognition (Reznikoff et al., 2004)
   8271..8305    +  promoter       J23119 promoter: bacterial promoter (Registry of Standard Biological Parts BBa J23119)
   8395..9048    +  CDS            mKO2: mKO2 is a basic (constitutively fluorescent) orange fluorescent protein published in 2008, derived from Verrillofungia concinna. It has moderate acid sensitivity.
>Addgene plasmid #225612 | pEND-225_Cacnes_mKO2 | addgene full sequence | sequence record 451369 | Addgene NGS Result
CTCGAGCAATAAACAGTTGATAGGGCTTCTCCGTTACCATGGTTCAGCCAAAAAACTTAAGACCGCCGGT
CTTGTCCACTACCTTGCAGTAATGCGGTGGACAGGATCGGCGGTTTTCTTTTCTCTTCTCAAGCTAGCGA
AATCCCTGAAACTGAGACTGTAGAAAATAAGCTTCCGAAACTGAACCTGTTATTTTACGCTACGGACGCC
CGGTCATGACGCTGAGTTAGTGGCGCAGCTGCGCTCTGAGAACGAGTTTTTACGGCGTCAGGTCGAGCAG
CAGGCGCGCACGATCGAACGGCAGGCTGAGGCACACGCGGTGGTCTCAGCGCAGCTCACACGGGTTGGCC
AGCTTGAGGCCGGCGACGCAGCAGCACCGACACTGGCACCCGTTGAAAGGCCGGCTCCGCGACGGCGGTG
GTGGCAGCGTCGGTAGCGGTCAGGATCGCTCTGGCGTGACGAGTGTGTCTGGCAGTGCGAACAGTTGCTC
GACCAGTGGCAGCAGAAGCGAGATCGCTGCGTGGTGCTGTTCCTCGGTCAGTTCGTCGAGGACTGGCGGG
TCTTGCTGCGTCCAGCCGATCGCCTCGGCGGCCAAGGTCAGTTCCAAGCTGTGCCAACGCACACGCCCCT
CGGCTGACAGCTGAGTCTCGAACTGTGCAACTGGACCGGCCGGAAGATGCACGTTGCCGAGGTCGTGAGT
GGCCAAGCGCACGTCAAAGAGTGCTGCTTCGTAGCCGCGCAGAAATGGCAGTGCTCGGTCGATTCGGATC
GGCCTGCCCAGGTACATTCCGGGCCGCTTGATGAACGCCTCCGCGTAGAAGCGCACCGTTCTCGGCCCGG
CCTCGTGATCTGTCACTGTGCACGCTCCTCTCGATGGTTCTCGACGCTACCGGAGACCACCGACGTTCAT
GCCCAGCGCAGCGACCTGAAAGGACCAAGCCGAGTTAGCCGTGCTAACCGTATAGCTTGCTCCGTCGCCT
CTGAGGGCAACCACCTGCGCAGCAGGTGGGCGGCAGCCCGCGCGCAAGCGCCTACCGGGTTTGGGCACAG
CCCATAAATCAACGCCTCCGGTGTTGAAGCGATCGTGTGTCACGATTGCTATGCTTGCTACCCCTTCAGG
GTTTTCGTATACACAAATCAAGTTTTTTCGTATACGCTAATGCCATGAGTGAGCATCTACTGCACGGCAA
GCCCGTCACCAACGAGCAGATTCAGGCATGGGCAGACGAGGCCGAGGCCGGATACGACCTGCCCAAACTC
CCCAAGCCACGGCGCGGACGCCCGCCCGTAGGAGACGGTCCGGGCACCGTCGTACCCGTGCGTCTCGACG
CGGCCACCGTTGCCGCTCTCACAGAACGAGCAACAGCCGAGGGCATCACGAACCGTTCAGACGCGATCCG
AGCCGCAGTCCACGAGTGGACACGGGTTGCCTGACCTCCACGACTCAGCACGCAAGCACTACCAACGAGA
CCGGCTCGACGACACGGCCGTGCTCTACGCGGCCACCCACGTTCTCAACTCCCGGCCACTCGACGACGAA
GACGACCCGCGCCGCTGGCTCATGATCGGAACCGACCCAGCAGGCCGCCTACTCGAACTCGTCGCACTGA
TCTACGACGACGGCTACGAACTGATCATCCACGCAATGAAAGCCCGCACCCAATACCTCGACCAGCTCTA
ACCAAGAAAGGAACCTGATGAGCGACCAGCTAGACAGCGACCGCAACTACGACCCGATGATCTTCGACGT
GATGCGCGAGACCGCGAACCGCGTCGTCGCCACGTACGTTGCATGGGAAGATGAAGCCGCTGATCCCCGC
GAGGCTGCGCACTGGCAGGCCGAGCGATTCCGCACCCGGCACGAGGTGCGCGCCGTCGACCCTGACAGCC
GGCGAGCAGTTCAGGCGAAGATCGCACAGCTGCGCGAGGAACTAGCCGCAATGCCCGAACACGCCCCAGC
CATCCCTTGGAGCAGGTGGCAGCGTCAGGGGAGTCGGGGGATGTTTGGCAGGGGATGTGGAAAGAGAGTT
CGCTTTGCTCACATGGCTCAACCGGGTAACTAACTGATATGGGGTCTTCGTCGCCCACTTTGAACACGCC
GAGGAATGGACCACGCTGAACGTGACTCGCATGCTTCACTGCATGTATGGATTCGTTCGAGACGTTGTTC
CCTGAGAGCTGGCTGCCACGCAAGCCGCTGGCGTCAGCCGAGAAGTCTGGGGCGTACCGGCACGTGACTC
GGCAGAGGGCGCTGGAGCTGCCTTACATCGAAGCGAACCCGTTGGTCATGCAGTCCTTGGTCATCACCGA
TCGAGATGCTTCGGATGCTGACTGGGCCGCAGACCTCGCTGGGCTGCCTTCACCGTCCTACGTGTCCATG
AACCGTGTCACGACCACCGGACACATCGTCTATGCCTTGAAGAACCCTGTGTGTCTGACCGATGCCGCGC
GGCGACGGCCTATCAACCTGCTCGCCCGCGTCGAGCAGGGCCTATGCGACGTTCTCGGCGGCGATGCATC
CTACGGGCACCGGATCACAAAGAACCCGCTCAGCACCGCCCATGCGACCCTCTGGGGCCCCGCAGACGCG
CTCTACGAGCTGCGCGCCCTCGCACACACCCTCGACGAGATCCACGCACTGCCGGAGGCAGGGAACCCGC
GTCGCAACGTCACCCGATCAACGGTCGGCCGCAACGTCACCCTGTTCGACACCACCCGCATGTGGGCATA
CCGGGCCGTCCGGCACTCCTGGGGCGGCCCGGTCGCCGAATGGGAGCACACCGTATTCGAGCACATCCAC
CTACTGAACGAGACGATCATCGCCGACGAATTCGCCACAGGCCCCCTCGGCTTGAACGAACTTAAGCACT
TATCTCGATCCATTTCCCGATGGGTCTGGCGCAACTTCACCCCCGAAACCTTCCGCGCACGCCAGAAAGC
GATCAGCCTCCGTGGAGCATCCAAAGGCGGCAAAGAAGGCGGCCACAAAGGCGGCATTGCCAGTGGCGCA
TCACGGCGCGCCCATACCCGTCAACAGTTCTTGGAGGGTCTCTCATGACCACACGTGAACGTCTCCCCCG
CAACGGCTACAGCATCGCCGCTGCTGCGAAAAAGCTCGGTGTCTCCGAGTCCACCGTCAAGCGGTGGACT
TCCGAGCCACGCGAGGAGTTCGTGGCCCGCGTTGCCGCACGCCACGCGCGGATTCGTGAGCTGCGCTCGG
AGGGTCAGAGCATGCGTGCGATTGCTGCCGAGGTCGGGGTTTCCGTGGGCACCGTGCACTACGCGCTGAA
CAAGAATCGAACTGACGCATGACCGTAACGCCGCACGATGAGCATTTTCTTGATCGTGCACCGCTTGGCA
CTACGTTCGCGTGCGGTTGCACAGTGCGCGCCACGTTCTTATCCTGCGGCCATTGTGGCTACAGCCAATG
GGGGGCATCAGCAACGGACGTTGAACCCGGTGGGCAAGTGTTACTCAGGGGGACATGCCCAGTCTGCGGC
GCTCGGATTGACGGTATGGCAGTCGTGCATGCGGCCCCACCGTCAAACTCATTCAGGTATCAGTGAGAAC
CCTCATGGCACCCCCTCGTGACACGTTCTCGTTGCGATCAGCTGCGGCCAAGCTTGATCTTCGGGCAGCG
TTGGGTCCTGGCCACGGGTGCGCATGATCGTGCTCCTGTCGTTGAGGACCCGGCTAGGCTGGCGGGGTTG
CCTTACTGGTTAGCAGAATGAATCACCGATACGCGAGCGAACGTGAAGCGACTGCTGCTGCAAAACGTCT
GCGACCTGAGCAACAACATGAATGGTCTTCGGTTTCCGTGTTTCGTAAAGTCTGGAAACGCGGAAGTCAG
CGCCCTGCACCATTATGTTCCGGATCTGCATCGCAGGATGCTGCTGGCTACCCTGTGGAACACCTACATC
TGTATTAACGAAGCGCTGGCATTGACCCTGAGTGATTTTTCTCTGGTCCCGCCGCATCCATACCGCCAGT
TGTTTACCCTCACAACGTTCCAGTAACCGGGCATGTTCATCATCAGTAACCCGTATCGTGAGCATCCTCT
CTCGTTTCATCGGTATCATTACCCCCATGAACAGAAATCCCCCTTACACGGAGGCATCAGTGACCAAACA
GGAAAAAACCGCCCTTAACATGGCCCGCTTTATCAGAAGCCAGACATTAACGCTTCTGGAGAAACTCAAC
GAGCTGGACGCGGATGAACAGGCAGACATCTGTGAATCGCTTCACGACCACGCTGATGAGCTTTACCGCA
GCTGCCTCGCGCGTTTCGGTGATGACGGTGAAAACCTCTGACACATGCAGCTCCCGGAGACGGTCACAGC
TTGTCTGTAAGCGGATGCCGGGAGCAGACAAGCCCGTCAGGGCGCGTCAGCGGGTGTTGGCGGGTGTCGG
GGCGCAGCCATGACCCAGTCACGTAGCGATAGCGGAGTGTATACTGGCTTAACTATGCGGCATCAGAGCA
GATTGTACTGAGAGTGCACCATATGCGGTGTGAAATACCGCACAGATGCGTAAGGAGAAAATACCGCATC
AGGCGCTCTTCCGCTTCCTCGCTCACTGACTCGCTGCGCTCGGTCGTTCGGCTGCGGCGAGCGGTATCAG
CTCACTCAAAGGCGGTAATACGGTTATCCACAGAATCAGGGGATAACGCAGGAAAGAACATGTGAGCAAA
AGGCCAGCAAAAGGCCAGGAACCGTAAAAAGGCCGCGTTGCTGGCGTTTTTCCATAGGCTCCGCCCCCCT
GACGAGCATCACAAAAATCGACGCTCAAGTCAGAGGTGGCGAAACCCGACAGGACTATAAAGATACCAGG
CGTTTCCCCCTGGAAGCTCCCTCGTGCGCTCTCCTGTTCCGACCCTGCCGCTTACCGGATACCTGTCCGC
CTTTCTCCCTTCGGGAAGCGTGGCGCTTTCTCATAGCTCACGCTGTAGGTATCTCAGTTCGGTGTAGGTC
GTTCGCTCCAAGCTGGGCTGTGTGCACGAACCCCCCGTTCAGCCCGACCGCTGCGCCTTATCCGGTAACT
ATCGTCTTGAGTCCAACCCGGTAAGACACGACTTATCGCCACTGGCAGCAGCCACTGGTAACAGGATTAG
CAGAGCGAGGTATGTAGGCGGTGCTACAGAGTTCTTGAAGTGGTGGCCTAACTACGGCTACACTAGAAGG
ACAGTATTTGGTATCTGCGCTCTGCTGAAGCCAGTTACCTTCGGAAAAAGAGTTGGTAGCTCTTGATCCG
GCAAACAAACCACCGCTGGTAGCGGTGGTTTTTTTGTTTGCAAGCAGCAGATTACGCGCAGAAAAAAAGG
ATCTCAAGAAGATCCTTTGATCTTTTCTACGGGGTCTGACGCTCAGTGGAACGAAAACTCACGTTAAGGG
ATTTTGGTCATGAGATTATCAAAAAGGATCTTCACCTAGATCCTTTTAAATTAAAAATGAAGTTTTAAAT
CAATCTAAAGTATATATGAGTAAACTTGGTCTGACAGTTACCAATGCTTAATCAGTGAGGCACCTATCTC
AGCGATCTGTCTATTTCGTTCATCCATAGTTGCCTGACTCCCCGTCGTGTAGATAACTACGATACGGGAG
GGCTTACCATCTGGCCCCAGTGCTGCAATGATACCGCGAGACCCACGCTCACCGGCTCCAGATTTATCAG
CAATAAACCAGCCAGCCGGAAGGGCCGAGCGCAGAAGTGGTCCTGCAACTTTATCCGCCTCCATCCAGTC
TATTAATTGTTGCCGGGAAGCTAGAGTAAGTAGTTCGCCAGTTAATAGTTTGCGCAACGTTGTTGCCATT
GCTGCAGGCATCGTGGTGTCACGCTCGTCGTTTGGTATGGCTTCATTCAGCTCCGGTTCCCAACGATCAA
GGCGAGTTACATGATCCCCCATGTTGTGCAAAAAAGCGGTTAGCTCCTTCGGTCCTCCGATCGTTGTCAG
AAGTAAGTTGGCCGCAGTGTTATCACTCATGGTTATGGCAGCACTGCATAATTCTCTTACTGTCATGCCA
TCCGTAAGATGCTTTTCTGTGACTGGTGAGTACTCAACCAAGTCATTCTGAGAATAGTGTATGCGGCGAC
CGAGTTGCTCTTGCCCGGCGTCAACACGGGATAATACCGCGCCACATAGCAGAACTTTAAAAGTGCTCAT
CATTGGAAAACGTTCTTCGGGGCGAAAACTCTCAAGGATCTTACCGCTGTTGAGATCCAGTTCGATGTAA
CCCACTCGTGCACCCAACTGATCTTCAGCATCTTTTACTTTCACCAGCGTTTCTGGGTGAGCAAAAACAG
GAAGGCAAAATGCCGCAAAAAAGGGAATAAGGGCGACACGGAAATGTTGAATACTCATACTCTTCCTTTT
TCAATATTATTGAAGCATTTATCAGGGTTATTGTCTCATGAGCGGATACATATTTGAATGTATTTAGAAA
AATAAACAAATAGGGGTTCCGCGCACATTTCCCCGAAAAGTGCCACCTGACGTCTAAGAAACCATTATTA
TCATGACATTAACCTATAAAAATAGGCGTATCACGAGGCCCTTTCGTCTTCAAGAATTCAAGCTTGTCGA
CGTTAACCTGCAGGCATGCGGATCCGGTACCAGCTGTCTCTTATACACATCTCTGCAGTTAACGCTGACC
CGGACCACCACGACGACCCGGACGACCACCGGTACGACCACCACCAGACGGACCGCGGCGACCACCCTGG
TCACCCTGTTCACGTTCACCGGTACGACCGTCGTCACGGTTACGACCAGAAGAACGACGGTCACCGTGAC
CAGACGCTTGCCGGTCTCTGCGATCTTGGCCCCCGGTACGTCTGTCACCACGGTCCTGACCACCGGTACG
ACGGTCGCCCCTATCCTGTCCACCCGTCCTACGACCACGCTGCGGCTGACCACCACGCGGTTCGTTTTTC
TGGTCCAGACGTTCGAACAGACGCAGCCACTGTTCCGGACGAACGTAAGCAACAACAGCACCACCACCAA
CACCAGCGTGGTCCAGAGCAGCTTCAACACGACGACGCGGGTATTTACGCAGCAGAGAAGCCTGGATGTT
ACCACCAACACCGGTGAAGCACAGTTCAACCATAGATTCGTAACGTTCCAGAGCAGCACCTTCCAGCAGC
GGTTCAGCACGACGACGCAGACGCATGATAGCAGAGTCAACTTTCGGAACCGGTTTGAACAGACGACGAT
CGACTTTTTCAACGAATTCCCATTCGAACAGCGGCCAGGTCATAACGGTCAGACGAGACCAACGACCGTA
GTCACCGGTACGTTTACGAGCGAATTCCAGCTGGGTAACCATGGTAGCGGTTTCGATGGTCGGAGCTTCC
AGGCACCAGTCAACGATAGCAGAGGTGATACCGTACGGGATAGCACCAACGAAAGCGAACGGTTCCGGCG
GCGGTTCAGCGGTCAGGAAGTCAGCGTTAACAACTTCGATGTTCGGGTGACCAGACAGTTTTTCACGCAG
AGATTTAGCCAGACGCGGGTCGATTTCGTAAGAGGTAACCTGACGAGCACGGTCAGCCAGTTCACGGGTC
AGCAGACCTTCACCCGGACCAGCTTCCAGAACCGGCAGGTCCGGACGCAGTTCAGCGGTTTCAGCGATAC
GAGCGATGGTTTTACGGTCACGCAGGAAGTTCTGGCCGAATTGGCGGCGGTTACGGTCACGCTCGGTACG
GCCGAGGACGGGGCGATTCTGGTTGGGGTGCTGGCGGTCTTGGTTGCGGCGGCGGGGGCGGGGCTGTTCA
TCGGAGGAGGACATGACGATCTCCCGATGTGTCGTACGTATGGGAATTGACGAAAATCATATAGATTTTC
AGTTGAAGTGTAGCACTGCATAGTGTCATCGAAGTGTCGGCGGCAACGGTATGCCCGGTAGGGGGTGGGT
CTGCCTTTCGGTTTCGTGAACCTGATGCGGCGACGCGCATGTAGCCGATAACCCCTAGACTCGCCCGTGC
AGATCGTCGGTGTGGATCCAGATGTGTATAAGAGACAGCTGGTACCGGCCGCTGCTGTGCGTGCGGGCGT
GAGCGTTTCTACGCTGCGGCGCAGGAAATCAGAGCTTGAGGCTGCCGGAGCGACGGTAGACCCGTCCGGT
TGGGTGGTGCCACTGCGTGCACTCAAGGTCGTTTTTGGGGTGTCAGATGAGACCTCGAATGCGAATACCA
GTAAATCCTGACCTGTGAGTTGTGAATTCATAGGATAGATTCTGGAAACTTTACCGTCCGAGCTCCAGCC
TGCGGTCCGGTTGACAGCTAGCTCAGTCCTAGGTATAATGCTAGCTCGCTGGGACGCCCGGTAGTGCTTA
TCAGACCCAATACTGTTGAACAGCCTGCGGTCCGGTCCACTTATAAATATAGAGGAGGTTTGATATGGTT
TCGGTTATCAAACCAGAGATGAAAATGCGTTACTATATGGATGGTTCAGTAAATGGTCACGAATTTACTA
TTGAGGGCGAGGGTACGGGACGCCCATACGAGGGGCACCAGGAAATGACTTTACGCGTCACAATGGCTGA
AGGCGGGCCTATGCCGTTTGCGTTCGATCTTGTTAGTCATGTCTTTTGTTACGGTCACCGTGTATTTACT
AAATACCCCGAGGAAATTCCAGACTATTTCAAACAAGCCTTCCCGGAAGGTTTGTCTTGGGAGCGCAGTT
TAGAGTTTGAAGACGGTGGCTCGGCCAGCGTGTCAGCTCATATTAGTCTTCGCGGCAATACATTTTATCA
CAAGTCAAAGTTCACCGGCGTGAACTTCCCCGCAGACGGCCCAATCATGCAGAATCAAAGTGTTGATTGG
GAACCGTCCACAGAGAAGATTACAGCTTCCGATGGAGTCTTAAAGGGCGATGTAACCATGTACTTAAAAT
TAGAAGGGGGAGGGAACCATAAATGTCAGATGAAGACTACCTATAAGGCCGCAAAAGAGATTCTTGAAAT
GCCCGGAGACCACTACATTGGGCATCGTTTGGTCCGTAAGACAGAAGGAAATATTACTGAACAGGTCGAA
GACGCTGTGGCACACAGCCATCATCACCATCACCACTGATAATCGCTGGGACGCCCG
